>Addgene plasmid #144106 | TFORF1584 | addgene full sequence | sequence record 396196 | Addgene NGS Result
TTAATGTAGTCTTATGCAATACTCTTGTAGTCTTGCAACATGGTAACGATGAGTTAGCAACATGCCTTAC
AAGGAGAGAAAAAGCACCGTGCATGCCGATTGGTGGAAGTAAGGTGGTACGATCGTGCCTTATTAGGAAG
GCAACAGACGGGTCTGACATGGATTGGACGAACCACTGAATTGCCGCATTGCAGAGATATTGTATTTAAG
TGCCTAGCTCGATACATAAACGGGTCTCTCTGGTTAGACCAGATCTGAGCCTGGGAGCTCTCTGGCTAAC
TAGGGAACCCACTGCTTAAGCCTCAATAAAGCTTGCCTTGAGTGCTTCAAGTAGTGTGTGCCCGTCTGTT
GTGTGACTCTGGTAACTAGAGATCCCTCAGACCCTTTTAGTCAGTGTGGAAAATCTCTAGCAGTGGCGCC
CGAACAGGGACTTGAAAGCGAAAGGGAAACCAGAGGAGCTCTCTCGACGCAGGACTCGGCTTGCTGAAGC
GCGCACGGCAAGAGGCGAGGGGCGGCGACTGGTGAGTACGCCAAAAATTTTGACTAGCGGAGGCTAGAAG
GAGAGAGATGGGTGCGAGAGCGTCAGTATTAAGCGGGGGAGAATTAGATCGCGATGGGAAAAAATTCGGT
TAAGGCCAGGGGGAAAGAAAAAATATAAATTAAAACATATAGTATGGGCAAGCAGGGAGCTAGAACGATT
CGCAGTTAATCCTGGCCTGTTAGAAACATCAGAAGGCTGTAGACAAATACTGGGACAGCTACAACCATCC
CTTCAGACAGGATCAGAAGAACTTAGATCATTATATAATACAGTAGCAACCCTCTATTGTGTGCATCAAA
GGATAGAGATAAAAGACACCAAGGAAGCTTTAGACAAGATAGAGGAAGAGCAAAACAAAAGTAAGACCAC
CGCACAGCAAGCGGCCGCTGATCTTCAGACCTGGAGGAGGAGATATGAGGGACAATTGGAGAAGTGAATT
ATATAAATATAAAGTAGTAAAAATTGAACCATTAGGAGTAGCACCCACCAAGGCAAAGAGAAGAGTGGTG
CAGAGAGAAAAAAGAGCAGTGGGAATAGGAGCTTTGTTCCTTGGGTTCTTGGGAGCAGCAGGAAGCACTA
TGGGCGCAGCGTCAATGACGCTGACGGTACAGGCCAGACAATTATTGTCTGGTATAGTGCAGCAGCAGAA
CAATTTGCTGAGGGCTATTGAGGCGCAACAGCATCTGTTGCAACTCACAGTCTGGGGCATCAAGCAGCTC
CAGGCAAGAATCCTGGCTGTGGAAAGATACCTAAAGGATCAACAGCTCCTGGGGATTTGGGGTTGCTCTG
GAAAACTCATTTGCACCACTGCTGTGCCTTGGAATGCTAGTTGGAGTAATAAATCTCTGGAACAGATTTG
GAATCACACGACCTGGATGGAGTGGGACAGAGAAATTAACAATTACACAAGCTTAATACACTCCTTAATT
GAAGAATCGCAAAACCAGCAAGAAAAGAATGAACAAGAATTATTGGAATTAGATAAATGGGCAAGTTTGT
GGAATTGGTTTAACATAACAAATTGGCTGTGGTATATAAAATTATTCATAATGATAGTAGGAGGCTTGGT
AGGTTTAAGAATAGTTTTTGCTGTACTTTCTATAGTGAATAGAGTTAGGCAGGGATATTCACCATTATCG
TTTCAGACCCACCTCCCAACCCCGAGGGGACCCATGCATTGCATCTCAATTAGTCAGCAACCAGGTGTGG
AAAGTCCCCAGGCTCCCCAGCAGGCAGAAGTATGCAAAGCATGCGTCTCAATTAGTCAGCAACCATAGTC
CCGCCCCTAACTCCGCCCATCCCGCCCCTAACTCCGCCCAGTTCCGCCCATTCTCCGCCCCATGGCTGAC
TAATTTTTTTTATTTATGCAGAGGCCGAGGCCGCCTCGGCCTCTGAGCTATTCCAGAAGTAGTGAGGAGG
CTTTTTTGGAGGCCTAGGCTTTTGCAAAAAGCTTTCTAGAGGTACCACCGGAGCTTACCATGACCGAGTA
CAAGCCCACGGTGCGCCTCGCCACCCGCGACGACGTCCCCAGGGCCGTACGCACCCTCGCCGCCGCGTTC
GCCGACTACCCCGCCACGCGCCACACCGTCGATCCGGACCGCCACATCGAGCGGGTCACCGAGCTGCAAG
AACTCTTCCTCACGCGCGTCGGGCTCGACATCGGCAAGGTGTGGGTCGCGGACGACGGCGCCGCCGTGGC
GGTCTGGACCACGCCGGAGAGCGTCGAAGCGGGGGCGGTGTTCGCCGAGATCGGCCCGCGCATGGCCGAG
TTGAGCGGTTCCCGGCTGGCCGCGCAGCAACAGATGGAAGGCCTCCTGGCGCCGCACCGGCCCAAGGAGC
CCGCGTGGTTCCTGGCCACCGTCGGCGTCTCGCCCGACCACCAGGGCAAGGGTCTGGGCAGCGCCGTCGT
GCTCCCCGGAGTGGAGGCGGCCGAGCGCGCCGGGGTGCCCGCCTTCCTGGAGACCTCCGCGCCCCGCAAC
CTCCCCTTCTACGAGCGGCTCGGCTTCACCGTCACCGCCGACGTCGAGGTGCCCGAAGGACCGCGCACCT
GGTGCATGACCCGCAAGCCCGGTGCCAGTTAACGAATTCTAGATCTTGAGACAAATGGCAGTATTCATCC
ACAATTTTAAAAGAAAAGGGGGGATTGGGGGGTACAGTGCAGGGGAAAGAATAGTAGACATAATAGCAAC
AGACATACAAACTAAAGAATTACAAAAACAAATTACAAAAATTCAAAATTTTCGGGTTTATTACAGGGAC
AGCAGAGATCCACTTTGGCGCCGGCTCGAGGCCTGCAGGTGCAAAGATGGATAAAGTTTTAAACAGAGAG
GAATCTTTGCAGCTAATGGACCTTCTAGGTCTTGAAAGGAGTGGGAATTGGCTCCGGTGCCCGTCAGTGG
GCAGAGCGCACATCGCCCACAGTCCCCGAGAAGTTGGGGGGAGGGGTCGGCAATTGAACCGGTGCCTAGA
GAAGGTGGCGCGGGGTAAACTGGGAAAGTGATGTCGTGTACTGGCTCCGCCTTTTTCCCGAGGGTGGGGG
AGAACCGTATATAAGTGCAGTAGTCGCCGTGAACGTTCTTTTTCGCAACGGGTTTGCCGCCAGAACACAG
GTAAGTGCCGTGTGTGGTTCCCGCGGGCCTGGCCTCTTTACGGGTTATGGCCCTTGCGTGCCTTGAATTA
CTTCCACCTGGCTGCAGTACGTGATTCTTGATCCCGAGCTTCGGGTTGGAAGTGGGTGGGAGAGTTCGAG
GCCTTGCGCTTAAGGAGCCCCTTCGCCTCGTGCTTGAGTTGAGGCCTGGCCTGGGCGCTGGGGCCGCCGC
GTGCGAATCTGGTGGCACCTTCGCGCCTGTCTCGCTGCTTTCGATAAGTCTCTAGCCATTTAAAATTTTT
GATGACCTGCTGCGACGCTTTTTTTCTGGCAAGATAGTCTTGTAAATGCGGGCCAAGATCTGCACACTGG
TATTTCGGTTTTTGGGGCCGCGGGCGGCGACGGGGCCCGTGCGTCCCAGCGCACATGTTCGGCGAGGCGG
GGCCTGCGAGCGCGGCCACCGAGAATCGGACGGGGGTAGTCTCAAGCTGGCCGGCCTGCTCTGGTGCCTG
GCCTCGCGCCGCCGTGTATCGCCCCGCCCTGGGCGGCAAGGCTGGCCCGGTCGGCACCAGTTGCGTGAGC
GGAAAGATGGCCGCTTCCCGGCCCTGCTGCAGGGAGCTCAAAATGGAGGACGCGGCGCTCGGGAGAGCGG
GCGGGTGAGTCACCCACACAAAGGAAAAGGGCCTTTCCGTCCTCAGCCGTCGCTTCATGTGACTCCACGG
AGTACCGGGCGCCGTCCAGGCACCTCGATTAGTTCTCGAGCTTTTGGAGTACGTCGTCTTTAGGTTGGGG
GGAGGGGTTTTATGCGATGGAGTTTCCCCACACTGAGTGGGTGGAGACTGAAGTTAGGCCAGCTTGGCAC
TTGATGTAATTCTCCTTGGAATTTGCCCTTTTTGAGTTTGGATCTTGGTTCATTCTCAAGCCTCAGACAG
TGGTTCAAAGTTTTTTTCTTCCATTTCAGGTGTCGTGAGGCTAGCACCGCCACCATGGAGAGTGGCCTGG
CTGGCAACGGCACAGGAGCTGGGCTGGTGATGAAGGTCAAGCAGGAGAAGCCGGAGCGGCTGCTGCAGAC
GCTGGCGCCGCAGGCCATGCTTGTGGAGAAGGACAAGGAGAACATATTTCAGCAGCACCGGGGCCTCCCG
CCACGCCAGACCATGGGGCGGCCTCGAGCCCTGGGGGGACAGGAGGAGTCTGGGAGTCCAAGGTGGGCCC
CTCCCACTGAGCAGGATGCGGGGCTGGCAGGCCGGGCTCCCGGGTCAGCCTCCGGCCCCCTGAGCCCCTC
GCTTTCCTCCGGCGAGGGTCACTTTGTATGCCTGGACTGCGGGAAGAGGTTCAGCTGGTGGTCGTCCCTG
AAGATCCACCAGCGCACCCACACCGGGGAGAAGCCGTACCTCTGCGGCAAGTGCGGCAAGAGCTTCAGCC
AGAAGCCGAACCTGGCGCGCCACCAGCGGCACCACACGGGCGAGCGACCCTTCTGCTGCCCCGAGTGCGC
GCGGCGCTTCAGCCAGAAGCAGCACCTGCTCAAGCACCAGAAGACCCACTCCCGGCCCGCCACCCACTCG
TGCCCCGAGTGCGAGCGCTGCTTCCGTCACCAGGTGGGCCTCCGCATCCACCAGCGCGCGCACGCCCGGG
ACCGCCAGGGCTCCCGCGCCGGCCTGCACGAGCTGATTCAGGACGCGGCGGCGCGCCGGGCCTGTCGCCT
GCAGCCGGGGCCGCCGCGGGGGCGCCCCGAGTGGGCCTGGCTGGGGCTCTGCCAGGGCTGGTGGGGCCAG
CCCGGGGCCCGGGCCGCGGTCTCCGGCCCCGAGGGGCCGGGCGAGCCGCGCCAGTTCATCTGCAACGAGT
GTGGCAAGAGCTTCACCTGGTGGTCGTCGCTGAACATCCACCAGCGCATCCACACTGGCGAGCGCCCCTA
TGCGTGCCCCGAGTGCGGCCGCCGCTTCAGCCAGAAGCCCAACTTGACGCGGCACCTGCGCAACCACACA
GGCGAGCGCCCGCACCCCTGCCCGCACTGTGGCCGCGGCTTCCGCCAGAAGCAGCACCTGCTCAAGCACC
TGCGCACGCACCTGCCCGGCGCCCAGGCTGCGCCCTGCCCCAGCTGCGGTAAGAGCTGCCGCAGCCGCGC
CGCGCTGCGCGCCCACCAGCGCGCCCACGCTGTCGCTGAGCCCGCCGTTCCGGCCGGGGAACCGGGCGAC
CAGCCGCAGGCCGAGGCCATCCCGGGCTTGGCCGCGAGGCCGCGGAGCTCCCAACGGTCCCCGGGGGCCC
GGGACACGCTGTGGGGCCGGGGACAAGCGGGCCTCGCTGGGCCTGGCGAGCCGCGCCAGTTCATCTGCAA
CGAGTGCGGCAAGAGCTTCTCGTGGTGGTCGGCGCTCACCATCCACCAGCGCATCCACACGGGTGAGCGG
CCCTACCCGTGCCCCGAGTGCGGCCGCCGCTTCAGCCAGAAGCCCAACCTGACGCGGCACCGGCGCAACC
ACACAGGCGAGCGGCCCTACCTGTGTCCCGCCTGCGGCCGCGGCTTCAGCCAGAAGCAGCACCTGCTCAA
GCACCAGCGCGTGCACCGCGCGGCCCCTGCGTGCAGCCCCAAGGAGGAGGCGCGCTAGTAATGAACTAGT
CCGTAACTTGAAAGTATTTCGATTTCTTGGCTTTATATATCTTGTGGAAAGGACGAGAAGGGATAAAGGA
ACCATGGCGTACGCGTTAAGTCGACAATCAACCTCTGGATTACAAAATTTGTGAAAGATTGACTGGTATT
CTTAACTATGTTGCTCCTTTTACGCTATGTGGATACGCTGCTTTAATGCCTTTGTATCATGCTATTGCTT
CCCGTATGGCTTTCATTTTCTCCTCCTTGTATAAATCCTGGTTGCTGTCTCTTTATGAGGAGTTGTGGCC
CGTTGTCAGGCAACGTGGCGTGGTGTGCACTGTGTTTGCTGACGCAACCCCCACTGGTTGGGGCATTGCC
ACCACCTGTCAGCTCCTTTCCGGGACTTTCGCTTTCCCCCTCCCTATTGCCACGGCGGAACTCATCGCCG
CCTGCCTTGCCCGCTGCTGGACAGGGGCTCGGCTGTTGGGCACTGACAATTCCGTGGTGTTGTCGGGGAA
ATCATCGTCCTTTCCTTGGCTGCTCGCCTGTGTTGCCACCTGGATTCTGCGCGGGACGTCCTTCTGCTAC
GTCCCTTCGGCCCTCAATCCAGCGGACCTTCCTTCCCGCGGCCTGCTGCCGGCTCTGCGGCCTCTTCCGC
GTCTTCGCCTTCGCCCTCAGACGAGTCGGATCTCCCTTTGGGCCGCCTCCCCGCGTCGACTTTAAGACCA
ATGACTTACAAGGCAGCTGTAGATCTTAGCCACTTTTTAAAAGAAAAGGGGGGACTGGAAGGGCTAATTC
ACTCCCAACGAAGACAAGATCTGCTTTTTGCTTGTACTGGGTCTCTCTGGTTAGACCAGATCTGAGCCTG
GGAGCTCTCTGGCTAACTAGGGAACCCACTGCTTAAGCCTCAATAAAGCTTGCCTTGAGTGCTTCAAGTA
GTGTGTGCCCGTCTGTTGTGTGACTCTGGTAACTAGAGATCCCTCAGACCCTTTTAGTCAGTGTGGAAAA
TCTCTAGCAGTACGTATAGTAGTTCATGTCATCTTATTATTCAGTATTTATAACTTGCAAAGAAATGAAT
ATCAGAGAGTGAGAGGAACTTGTTTATTGCAGCTTATAATGGTTACAAATAAAGCAATAGCATCACAAAT
TTCACAAATAAAGCATTTTTTTCACTGCATTCTAGTTGTGGTTTGTCCAAACTCATCAATGTATCTTATC
ATGTCTGGCTCTAGCTATCCCGCCCCTAACTCCGCCCATCCCGCCCCTAACTCCGCCCAGTTCCGCCCAT
TCTCCGCCCCATGGCTGACTAATTTTTTTTATTTATGCAGAGGCCGAGGCCGCCTCGGCCTCTGAGCTAT
TCCAGAAGTAGTGAGGAGGCTTTTTTGGAGGCCTAGGGACGTACCCAATTCGCCCTATAGTGAGTCGTAT
TACGCGCGCTCACTGGCCGTCGTTTTACAACGTCGTGACTGGGAAAACCCTGGCGTTACCCAACTTAATC
GCCTTGCAGCACATCCCCCTTTCGCCAGCTGGCGTAATAGCGAAGAGGCCCGCACCGATCGCCCTTCCCA
ACAGTTGCGCAGCCTGAATGGCGAATGGG
[124 nt withheld, positions 7310-7433]
C
[91 nt withheld, positions 7435-7525]
A
[49 nt withheld, positions 7527-7575]
CCTTTGACGTTGGAGTCCACGTTCTTT
[37 nt withheld, positions 7603-7639]
ACCCTATCTCGGTCTATTCTTTTGATTTATAAGGGATTTTGCCGATTTCGGCCTATTGGTTAAAAAATGA
GCTGATTTAACAAAAATTTAACGCGAATTTTAACAAAATATTAACGCTTACAATTTAGGTGGCACTTTTC
GGGGAAATGTGCGCGGAACCCCTATTTGTTTATTTTTCTAAATACATTCAAATATGTATCCGCTCATGAG
ACAATAACCCTGATAAATGCTTCAATAATATTGAAAAAGGAAGAGTATGAGTATTCAACATTTCCGTGTC
GCCCTTATTCCCTTTTTTGCGGCATTTTGCCTTCCTGTTTTTGCTCACCCAGAAACGCTGGTGAAAGTAA
AAGATGCTGAAGATCAGTTGGGTGCACGAGTGGGTTACATCGAACTGGATCTCAACAGCGGTAAGATCCT
TGAGAGTTTTCGCCCCGAAGAACGTTTTCCAATGATGAGCACTTTTAAAGTTCTGCTATGTGGCGCGGTA
TTATCCCGTATTGACGCCGGGCAAGAGCAACTCGGTCGCCGCATACACTATTCTCAGAATGACTTGGTTG
AGTACTCACCAGTCACAGAAAAGCATCTTACGGATGGCATGACAGTAAGAGAATTATGCAGTGCTGCCAT
AACCATGAGTGATAACACTGCGGCCAACTTACTTCTGACAACGATCGGAGGACCGAAGGAGCTAACCGCT
TTTTTGCACAACATGGGGGATCATGTAACTCGCCTTGATCGTTGGGAACCGGAGCTGAATGAAGCCATAC
CAAACGACGAGCGTGACACCACGATGCCTGTAGCAATGGCAACAACGTTGCGCAAACTATTAACTGGCGA
ACTACTTACTCTAGCTTCCCGGCAACAATTAATAGACTGGATGGAGGCGGATAAAGTTGCAGGACCACTT
CTGCGCTCGGCCCTTCCGGCTGGCTGGTTTATTGCTGATAAATCTGGAGCCGGTGAGCGTGGGTCTCGCG
GTATCATTGCAGCACTGGGGCCAGATGGTAAGCCCTCCCGTATCGTAGTTATCTACACGACGGGGAGTCA
GGCAACTATGGATGAACGAAATAGACAGATCGCTGAGATAGGTGCCTCACTGATTAAGCATTGGTAACTG
TCAGACCAAGTTTACTCATATATACTTTAGATTGATTTAAAACTTCATTTTTAATTTAAAAGGATCTAGG
TGAAGATCCTTTTTGATAATCTCATGACCAAAATCCCTTAACGTGAGTTTTCGTTCCACTGAGCGTCAGA
CCCCGTAGAAAAGATCAAAGGATCTTCTTGAGATCCTTTTTTTCTGCGCGTAATCTGCTGCTTGCAAACA
AAAAAACCACCGCTACCAGCGGTGGTTTGTTTGCCGGATCAAGAGCTACCAACTCTTTTTCCGAAGGTAA
CTGGCTTCAGCAGAGCGCAGATACCAAATACTGTTCTTCTAGTGTAGCCGTAGTTAGGCCACCACTTCAA
GAACTCTGTAGCACCGCCTACATACCTCGCTCTGCTAATCCTGTTACCAGTGGCTGCTGCCAGTGGCGAT
AAGTCGTGTCTTACCGGGTTGGACTCAAGACGATAGTTACCGGATAAGGCGCAGCGGTCGGGCTGAACGG
GGGGTTCGTGCACACAGCCCAGCTTGGAGCGAACGACCTACACCGAACTGAGATACCTACAGCGTGAGCT
ATGAGAAAGCGCCACGCTTCCCGAAGGGAGAAAGGCGGACAGGTATCCGGTAAGCGGCAGGGTCGGAACA
GGAGAGCGCACGAGGGAGCTTCCAGGGGGAAACGCCTGGTATCTTTATAGTCCTGTCGGGTTTCGCCACC
TCTGACTTGAGCGTCGATTTTTGTGATGCTCGTCAGGGGGGCGGAGCCTATGGAAAAACGCCAGCAACGC
GGCCTTTTTACGGTTCCTGGCCTTTTGCTGGCCTTTTGCTCACATGTTCTTTCCTGCGTTATCCCCTGAT
TCTGTGGATAACCGTATTACCGCCTTTGAGTGAGCTGATACCGCTCGCCGCAGCCGAACGACCGAGCGCA
GCGAGTCAGTGAGCGAGGAAGCGGAAGAGCGCCCAATACGCAAACCGCCTCTCCCCGCGCGTTGGCCGAT
TCATTAATGCAGCTGGCACGACAGGTTTCCCGACTGGAAAGCGGGCAGTGAGCGCAACGCAATTAATGTG
AGTTAGCTCACTCATTAGGCACCCCAGGCTTTACACTTTATGCTTCCGGCTCGTATGTTGTGTGGAATTG
TGAGCGGATAACAATTTCACACAGGAAACAGCTATGACCATGATTACGCCAAGCGCGCAATTAACCCTCA
CTAAAGGGAACAAAAGCTGGAGCTGCAAGC
Features (pLannotate 1.2.2; 31 found; start..end, strand, type, name):
      5..231     +  promoter       RSV promoter: Rous sarcoma virus enhancer/promoter
    232..412     +  LTR            5' LTR (truncated): truncated 5' long terminal repeat (LTR) from HIV-1
    459..584     +  misc_feature   HIV-1 Ψ: packaging signal of human immunodeficiency virus type 1
    568..931     +  CDS            HIV-1 gag (fragment): gag protein from human immunodeficiency virus 1; gag
   1077..1310    +  misc_feature   RRE: The Rev response element (RRE) of HIV-1 allows for Rev-dependent mRNA export from the nucleus to the cytoplasm.
   1687..1713    +  CDS            Rev (fragment): human immunodeficiency virus 1 (HIV-1) Rev protein; rev; enhances nuclear export of unspliced and incompletely spliced viral mRNAs
   1720..1743    +  promoter       SV40 promoter (fragment): SV40 early promoter
   1744..1815    +  promoter       SV40 promoter (fragment): SV40 enhancer and early promoter
   1839..1974    +  rep_origin     SV40 ori: SV40 origin of replication
   2020..2616    +  CDS            PuroR (fragment): puromycin N-acetyltransferase; pac from Streptomyces; confers resistance to puromycin
   2665..2782    +  misc_feature   cPPT/CTS: central polypurine tract and central termination sequence of HIV-1
   2847..2913    +  CDS            small t antigen (fragment): SV40 (simian virus 40) small t antigen
   2920..4098    +  promoter       EF-1α promoter: strong constitutive promoter for human elongation factor EF-1α
   4115..5725    +  CDS            ZNF775: ZN775_HUMAN - Experimental evidence at protein level: Swiss-Prot protein existence level 1. May be involved in transcriptional regulation. From Homo sapiens (Human).
   5741..5794    +  promoter       U6 promoter (fragment): RNA polymerase III promoter for human U6 snRNA
   5836..6424    +  misc_feature   WPRE: woodchuck hepatitis virus posttranscriptional regulatory element
   6475..6494    +  misc_feature   cPPT/CTS (fragment): central polypurine tract and central termination sequence of HIV-1
   6496..6729    +  LTR            3' LTR (ΔU3): self-inactivating 3' long terminal repeat (LTR) from HIV-1
   6807..6928    +  polyA_signal   SV40 poly(A) signal: SV40 polyadenylation signal
   6968..7103    +  rep_origin     SV40 ori: SV40 origin of replication
   7124..7142    -  promoter       T7 promoter: promoter for bacteriophage T7 RNA polymerase
   7150..7305    +  CDS            lacZα (fragment): LacZα fragment of β-galactosidase; lacZ fragment
   7310..7738    +  rep_origin     f1 ori (sequence partly withheld): f1 bacteriophage origin of replication; arrow indicates direction of (+) strand synthesis
   7791..7895    +  promoter       AmpR promoter: bla
   7896..8756    +  CDS            AmpR: β-lactamase; bla; confers resistance to ampicillin, carbenicillin, and related antibiotics
   8927..9515    +  rep_origin     ori: high-copy-number ColE1/pMB1/pBR322/pUC origin of replication
   9698..9790    +  CDS            lacI (fragment): lac repressor; lacI; The lac repressor binds to the lac operator to inhibit transcription in E. coli. This inhibition can be relieved by adding lactose or isopropyl-β-D-thiogalactopyranoside (IPTG).
   9803..9824    +  protein_bind   CAP binding site: CAP binding activates transcription in the presence of cAMP. E. coli catabolite activator protein
   9839..9869    +  promoter       lac promoter: promoter for the E. coli lac operon
   9877..9893    +  protein_bind   lac operator: The lac repressor binds to the lac operator to inhibit transcription in E. coli. This inhibition can be relieved by adding lactose or isopropyl-β-D-thiogalactopyranoside (IPTG). lac repressor encoded by lacI
   9938..9956    +  promoter       T3 promoter: promoter for bacteriophage T3 RNA polymerase
