[The description below was written by a language model from this plasmid's Addgene catalogue record and pLannotate feature annotations shown in this document.]
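Description:
TFORF1584 is a lentiviral mammalian expression plasmid built on the pLX_TRC317 backbone and carrying the human zinc-finger gene ZNF775 as its open reading frame. It belongs to a barcoded transcription factor ORF collection in which every construct holds a unique 24-bp barcode, so that the factor delivered to a cell can be identified by sequencing in pooled overexpression screens. The feature table does not annotate the barcode itself. In bacteria the roughly 10 kb plasmid is maintained by a high-copy ColE1/pUC-type origin and selected with ampicillin through the bla gene. An f1 origin and remnants of a lac/T7/T3 cloning region are also present. The depositor notes that the plasmid can recombine, a common issue for LTR-containing vectors.

The viral portion has a third-generation layout. An RSV promoter drives a truncated HIV-1 5' LTR, followed by the Ψ packaging signal with a gag fragment and the RRE for Rev-dependent nuclear export. A self-inactivating ΔU3 3' LTR and an SV40 polyadenylation signal close the transfer cassette.

Two expression units lie between the LTRs. An SV40 early promoter drives puromycin N-acetyltransferase, which allows selection of transduced cells. Downstream of it sits the cPPT/CTS element, which aids nuclear import of the viral genome. The strong constitutive EF-1α promoter then drives the ZNF775 coding sequence, and a WPRE after the ORF enhances transcript stability and expression. The short U6 promoter fragment annotated between the ORF and the WPRE is probably residual or primer-site sequence rather than a functional Pol III unit. The ORF was produced by gene synthesis, and the construct is intended for stable transcription factor overexpression, for example in directed differentiation screens.
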