Addgene plasmid #144106: TFORF1584
Purpose: Lentiviral vector for overexpressing transcription factor ORFs with unique 24-bp barcodes. Barcodes facilitate identification of transcription factors in pooled screens.
Depositing lab: Feng Zhang. Depositing organization: Broad Institute. Publication: A transcription factor atlas of directed differentiation. Joung J, Ma S, Tay T, Geiger-Schuller KR, Kirchgatterer PC, Verdine VK, Guo B, Arias-Garcia MA, Allen WE, Singh A, Kuksenko O, Abudayyeh OO, Gootenberg JS, Fu Z, Macrae RK, Buenrostro JD, Regev A, Zhang F. Cell. 2023 Jan 5;186(1):209-229.e26. doi: 10.1016/j.cell.2022.11.026. PubMed 36608654.
Backbone
  Vector backbone: pLX_TRC317
  Backbone manufacturer: Broad Institute Genetic Perturbation Platform
  Backbone size w/o insert (bp): 8264
  Vector type: Mammalian Expression, Lentiviral
  Selectable markers: Puromycin
Growth in bacteria
  Bacterial resistance: Ampicillin, 100 μg/mL
  Growth temperature: 37°C
  Growth strain: NEB Stable
  Copy number: High Copy
Gene/Insert
  Gene/Insert name: ZNF775
  Species: H. sapiens (human)
  Insert size (bp): 1715
  Entrez Gene: ZNF775 (a.k.a. MGC33584)
  Promoter: EF1a
  Cloning method: Unknown
  Sequencing primers: 5′ GGGTGGAGACTGAAGTTAGGCCAG; 3′ CACATAGCGTAAAAGGAGCAACATAG
Terms and licenses: Academic/Nonprofit Terms; Industry Terms: Not Available to Industry
Depositor comments: NM_173680,ENST00000329630 . The transcription factor ORF portion of this plasmid was synthesized by Genewiz. Please test multiple small colonies in case of plasmid recombination. To make this collection available in a timely manner, a portion of this collection was not fully sequenced by Addgene. If an Addgene verified full plasmid sequence is not available, please contact us prior to placing an order to request the full sequence.
How to cite: TFORF1584 was a gift from Feng Zhang (Addgene plasmid # 144106 ; http://n2t.net/addgene:144106 ; RRID:Addgene_144106)
