>Addgene plasmid #144106 | TFORF1584 | depositor partial sequence | sequence record 284442 | Insert
ACCGCCACCATGGAGAGTGGCCTGGCTGGCAACGGCACAGGAGCTGGGCTGGTGATGAAGGTCAAGCAGG
AGAAGCCGGAGCGGCTGCTGCAGACGCTGGCGCCGCAGGCCATGCTTGTGGAGAAGGACAAGGAGAACAT
ATTTCAGCAGCACCGGGGCCTCCCGCCACGCCAGACCATGGGGCGGCCTCGAGCCCTGGGGGGACAGGAG
GAGTCTGGGAGTCCAAGGTGGGCCCCTCCCACTGAGCAGGATGCGGGGCTGGCAGGCCGGGCTCCCGGGT
CAGCCTCCGGCCCCCTGAGCCCCTCGCTTTCCTCCGGCGAGGGTCACTTTGTATGCCTGGACTGCGGGAA
GAGGTTCAGCTGGTGGTCGTCCCTGAAGATCCACCAGCGCACCCACACCGGGGAGAAGCCGTACCTCTGC
GGCAAGTGCGGCAAGAGCTTCAGCCAGAAGCCGAACCTGGCGCGCCACCAGCGGCACCACACGGGCGAGC
GACCCTTCTGCTGCCCCGAGTGCGCGCGGCGCTTCAGCCAGAAGCAGCACCTGCTCAAGCACCAGAAGAC
CCACTCCCGGCCCGCCACCCACTCGTGCCCCGAGTGCGAGCGCTGCTTCCGTCACCAGGTGGGCCTCCGC
ATCCACCAGCGCGCGCACGCCCGGGACCGCCAGGGCTCCCGCGCCGGCCTGCACGAGCTGATTCAGGACG
CGGCGGCGCGCCGGGCCTGTCGCCTGCAGCCGGGGCCGCCGCGGGGGCGCCCCGAGTGGGCCTGGCTGGG
GCTCTGCCAGGGCTGGTGGGGCCAGCCCGGGGCCCGGGCCGCGGTCTCCGGCCCCGAGGGGCCGGGCGAG
CCGCGCCAGTTCATCTGCAACGAGTGTGGCAAGAGCTTCACCTGGTGGTCGTCGCTGAACATCCACCAGC
GCATCCACACTGGCGAGCGCCCCTATGCGTGCCCCGAGTGCGGCCGCCGCTTCAGCCAGAAGCCCAACTT
GACGCGGCACCTGCGCAACCACACAGGCGAGCGCCCGCACCCCTGCCCGCACTGTGGCCGCGGCTTCCGC
CAGAAGCAGCACCTGCTCAAGCACCTGCGCACGCACCTGCCCGGCGCCCAGGCTGCGCCCTGCCCCAGCT
GCGGTAAGAGCTGCCGCAGCCGCGCCGCGCTGCGCGCCCACCAGCGCGCCCACGCTGTCGCTGAGCCCGC
CGTTCCGGCCGGGGAACCGGGCGACCAGCCGCAGGCCGAGGCCATCCCGGGCTTGGCCGCGAGGCCGCGG
AGCTCCCAACGGTCCCCGGGGGCCCGGGACACGCTGTGGGGCCGGGGACAAGCGGGCCTCGCTGGGCCTG
GCGAGCCGCGCCAGTTCATCTGCAACGAGTGCGGCAAGAGCTTCTCGTGGTGGTCGGCGCTCACCATCCA
CCAGCGCATCCACACGGGTGAGCGGCCCTACCCGTGCCCCGAGTGCGGCCGCCGCTTCAGCCAGAAGCCC
AACCTGACGCGGCACCGGCGCAACCACACAGGCGAGCGGCCCTACCTGTGTCCCGCCTGCGGCCGCGGCT
TCAGCCAGAAGCAGCACCTGCTCAAGCACCAGCGCGTGCACCGCGCGGCCCCTGCGTGCAGCCCCAAGGA
GGAGGCGCGCTAGTAATGAACTAGTCCGTAACTTGAAAGTATTTCGATTTCTTGGCTTTATATATCTTGT
GGAAAGGACGAGAAGGGATAAAGGAACCATGGCGT
