>Addgene plasmid #144106 | TFORF1584 | depositor partial sequence | sequence record 284443 | Barcode
GAAGGGATAAAGGAACCATGGCGT
